Addgene plasmid #61714: p414TEF_Hsp82_noTER
Purpose: yeast plasmid with Hsp82
Depositing lab: Dan Bolon. Depositing organization: University of Massachusetts, Worcester. Publication: Latent effects of Hsp90 mutants revealed at reduced expression levels. Jiang L, Mishra P, Hietpas RT, Zeldovich KB, Bolon DN. PLoS Genet. 2013 Jun;9(6):e1003600. doi: 10.1371/journal.pgen.1003600. Epub 2013 Jun 27. PGENETICS-D-12-02384 PubMed 23825969.
Backbone
  Vector backbone: p414
  Vector type: Yeast Expression
  Selectable markers: TRP1
Growth in bacteria
  Bacterial resistance: Ampicillin, 100 μg/mL
  Growth temperature: 37°C
  Growth strain: XL1 Blue
  Copy number: Low Copy
Gene/Insert
  Gene/Insert name: 6xHis-Hsp82 (alt name: Hsp90)
  Species: S. cerevisiae (budding yeast)
  Insert size (bp): 2000
  Entrez Gene: HSP82 (a.k.a. YPL240C, HSP90)
  Promoter: TEF1
  Tag / fusion protein: 6xHis (N terminal on insert)
  Cloning method: Gibson Cloning
  Sequencing primers: 5′ cagctatgaccatgattacg; 3′ gtaaaacgacggccagtgagc
Terms and licenses: Academic/Nonprofit Terms; Industry Terms: Not Available to Industry
How to cite: p414TEF_Hsp82_noTER was a gift from Dan Bolon (Addgene plasmid # 61714 ; http://n2t.net/addgene:61714 ; RRID:Addgene_61714)
