[The description below was written by a language model from this plasmid's Addgene catalogue record and pLannotate feature annotations shown in this document.]
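Description:
p414TEF_Hsp82_noTER is a yeast expression plasmid built on the p414 backbone, a centromeric shuttle vector for Saccharomyces cerevisiae. In yeast it is maintained through a CEN6/ARS element, which typically keeps such plasmids at about one or a few copies per cell, and it is selected by the TRP1 auxotrophic marker, expressed from its own promoter, in tryptophan-deficient strains. For propagation in E. coli it carries a ColE1/pUC-type origin and the β-lactamase gene for ampicillin resistance. An f1 origin is also present, along with remnants of the pBluescript-style cloning region: lac promoter and operator, a lacZα fragment, and flanking T3 and T7 promoters. The catalogue lists it as low copy even though the annotated bacterial origin is of the high-copy type.

The payload is the S. cerevisiae HSP82 gene, which encodes the Hsp90 molecular chaperone. It is placed downstream of the constitutive TEF1 promoter and, according to the record, carries an N-terminal 6xHis tag for detection or purification. The tag is not annotated separately, but a short gap between the promoter and the HSP82 coding sequence could hold it. No yeast transcription terminator is annotated after the coding region, which runs almost directly into the T7 promoter. This agrees with the "noTER" in the name and suggests the terminator was deliberately omitted, although the record does not say this outright. The stated purpose is only that it is a yeast plasmid with Hsp82. The associated publication examines Hsp90 mutant effects at reduced expression levels, so this construct plausibly belongs to a series designed to vary Hsp82 expression strength.
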