Features (pLannotate 1.2.2; 19 found; start..end, strand, type, name):
     70..573     -  misc_feature   CEN/ARS: S. cerevisiae CEN6 centromere fused to an autonomously replicating sequence
    610..714     +  promoter       AmpR promoter: bla
    715..1575    +  CDS            AmpR: β-lactamase; bla; confers resistance to ampicillin, carbenicillin, and related antibiotics
   1746..2334    +  rep_origin     ori: high-copy-number ColE1/pMB1/pBR322/pUC origin of replication
   2517..2609    +  CDS            lacI (fragment): lac repressor; lacI; The lac repressor binds to the lac operator to inhibit transcription in E. coli. This inhibition can be relieved by adding lactose or isopropyl-β-D-thiogalactopyranoside (IPTG).
   2622..2643    +  protein_bind   CAP binding site: CAP binding activates transcription in the presence of cAMP. E. coli catabolite activator protein
   2658..2688    +  promoter       lac promoter: promoter for the E. coli lac operon
   2696..2712    +  protein_bind   lac operator: The lac repressor binds to the lac operator to inhibit transcription in E. coli. This inhibition can be relieved by adding lactose or isopropyl-β-D-thiogalactopyranoside (IPTG). lac repressor encoded by lacI
   2757..2775    +  promoter       T3 promoter: promoter for bacteriophage T3 RNA polymerase
   2793..3191    +  promoter       TEF1 promoter: S. cerevisiae TEF1; promoter for EF-1α
   3243..5369    +  CDS            HSP82 (sequence partly withheld): HSP82_YEAST - Also known as HSP90. Experimental evidence at protein level: Swiss-Prot protein existence level 1. Molecular chaperone that promotes the maturation, structural maintenance and proper regulation of specific target proteins involved in cell cycle control and signal transduction. Undergoes a functional cycle that is linked to its ATPase activity. The nucleotide-free form of the dimer is found in an open conformation in which the N-termini are not dimerized and the complex is ready for client protein binding. Binding of ATP induces large conformational changes, resulting in the forma
   5410..5428    -  promoter       T7 promoter: promoter for bacteriophage T7 RNA polymerase
   5436..5591    +  CDS            lacZα (fragment): LacZα fragment of β-galactosidase; lacZ fragment
   5599..6054    +  rep_origin     f1 ori (sequence partly withheld): f1 bacteriophage origin of replication; arrow indicates direction of (+) strand synthesis
   6055..6106    -  misc_feature   bom (fragment): basis of mobility region from pBR322
   6153..6827    -  CDS            TRP1: phosphoribosylanthranilate isomerase, required for tryptophan biosynthesis; S. cerevisiae TRP1; yeast auxotrophic marker
   6828..7108    -  promoter       TRP1 promoter: S. cerevisiae TRP1
   7109..7158    -  misc_feature   bom (fragment): basis of mobility region from pBR322
   7260..1       -  CDS            rop (fragment) (across the origin): Rop protein, which maintains plasmids at low copy number; rop
>Addgene plasmid #61714 | p414TEF_Hsp82_noTER | depositor full sequence | sequence record 100674 | open reading frame sequenced
GACGAAAGGGCCTCGTGATACGCCTATTTTTATAGGTTAATGTCATGATAATAATGGTTTCTTAGGACGG
ATCGCTTGCCTGTAACTTACACGCGCCTCGTATCTTTTAATGATGGAATAATTTGGGAATTTACTCTGTG
TTTATTTATTTTTATGTTTTGTATTTGGATTTTAGAAAGTAAATAAAGAAGGTAGAAGAGTTACGGAATG
AAGAAAAAAAAATAAACAAAGGTTTAAAAAATTTCAACAAAAAGCGTACTTTACATATATATTTATTAGA
CAAGAAAAGCAGATTAAATAGATATACATTCGATTAACGATAAGTAAAATGTAAAATCACAGGATTTTCG
TGTGTGGTCTTCTACACAGACAAGATGAAACAATTCGGCATTAATACCTGAGAGCAGGAAGAGCAAGATA
AAAGGTAGTATTTGTTGGCGATCCCCCTAGAGTCTTTTACATCTTCGGAAAACAAAAACTATTTTTTCTT
TAATTTCTTTTTTTACTTTCTATTTTTAATTTATATATTTATATTAAAAAATTTAAATTATAATTATTTT
TATAGCACGTGATGAAAAGGACCCAGGTGGCACTTTTCGGGGAAATGTGCGCGGAACCCCTATTTGTTTA
TTTTTCTAAATACATTCAAATATGTATCCGCTCATGAGACAATAACCCTGATAAATGCTTCAATAATATT
GAAAAAGGAAGAGTATGAGTATTCAACATTTCCGTGTCGCCCTTATTCCCTTTTTTGCGGCATTTTGCCT
TCCTGTTTTTGCTCACCCAGAAACGCTGGTGAAAGTAAAAGATGCTGAAGATCAGTTGGGTGCACGAGTG
GGTTACATCGAACTGGATCTCAACAGCGGTAAGATCCTTGAGAGTTTTCGCCCCGAAGAACGTTTTCCAA
TGATGAGCACTTTTAAAGTTCTGCTATGTGGCGCGGTATTATCCCGTATTGACGCCGGGCAAGAGCAACT
CGGTCGCCGCATACACTATTCTCAGAATGACTTGGTTGAGTACTCACCAGTCACAGAAAAGCATCTTACG
GATGGCATGACAGTAAGAGAATTATGCAGTGCTGCCATAACCATGAGTGATAACACTGCGGCCAACTTAC
TTCTGACAACGATCGGAGGACCGAAGGAGCTAACCGCTTTTTTGCACAACATGGGGGATCATGTAACTCG
CCTTGATCGTTGGGAACCGGAGCTGAATGAAGCCATACCAAACGACGAGCGTGACACCACGATGCCTGTA
GCAATGGCAACAACGTTGCGCAAACTATTAACTGGCGAACTACTTACTCTAGCTTCCCGGCAACAATTAA
TAGACTGGATGGAGGCGGATAAAGTTGCAGGACCACTTCTGCGCTCGGCCCTTCCGGCTGGCTGGTTTAT
TGCTGATAAATCTGGAGCCGGTGAGCGTGGGTCTCGCGGTATCATTGCAGCACTGGGGCCAGATGGTAAG
CCCTCCCGTATCGTAGTTATCTACACGACGGGGAGTCAGGCAACTATGGATGAACGAAATAGACAGATCG
CTGAGATAGGTGCCTCACTGATTAAGCATTGGTAACTGTCAGACCAAGTTTACTCATATATACTTTAGAT
TGATTTAAAACTTCATTTTTAATTTAAAAGGATCTAGGTGAAGATCCTTTTTGATAATCTCATGACCAAA
ATCCCTTAACGTGAGTTTTCGTTCCACTGAGCGTCAGACCCCGTAGAAAAGATCAAAGGATCTTCTTGAG
ATCCTTTTTTTCTGCGCGTAATCTGCTGCTTGCAAACAAAAAAACCACCGCTACCAGCGGTGGTTTGTTT
GCCGGATCAAGAGCTACCAACTCTTTTTCCGAAGGTAACTGGCTTCAGCAGAGCGCAGATACCAAATACT
GTCCTTCTAGTGTAGCCGTAGTTAGGCCACCACTTCAAGAACTCTGTAGCACCGCCTACATACCTCGCTC
TGCTAATCCTGTTACCAGTGGCTGCTGCCAGTGGCGATAAGTCGTGTCTTACCGGGTTGGACTCAAGACG
ATAGTTACCGGATAAGGCGCAGCGGTCGGGCTGAACGGGGGGTTCGTGCACACAGCCCAGCTTGGAGCGA
ACGACCTACACCGAACTGAGATACCTACAGCGTGAGCTATGAGAAAGCGCCACGCTTCCCGAAGGGAGAA
AGGCGGACAGGTATCCGGTAAGCGGCAGGGTCGGAACAGGAGAGCGCACGAGGGAGCTTCCAGGGGGAAA
CGCCTGGTATCTTTATAGTCCTGTCGGGTTTCGCCACCTCTGACTTGAGCGTCGATTTTTGTGATGCTCG
TCAGGGGGGCGGAGCCTATGGAAAAACGCCAGCAACGCGGCCTTTTTACGGTTCCTGGCCTTTTGCTGGC
CTTTTGCTCACATGTTCTTTCCTGCGTTATCCCCTGATTCTGTGGATAACCGTATTACCGCCTTTGAGTG
AGCTGATACCGCTCGCCGCAGCCGAACGACCGAGCGCAGCGAGTCAGTGAGCGAGGAAGCGGAAGAGCGC
CCAATACGCAAACCGCCTCTCCCCGCGCGTTGGCCGATTCATTAATGCAGCTGGCACGACAGGTTTCCCG
ACTGGAAAGCGGGCAGTGAGCGCAACGCAATTAATGTGAGTTACCTCACTCATTAGGCACCCCAGGCTTT
ACACTTTATGCTTCCGGCTCCTATGTTGTGTGGAATTGTGAGCGGATAACAATTTCACACAGGAAACAGC
TATGACCATGATTACGCCAAGCGCGCAATTAACCCTCACTAAAGGGAACAAAAGCTGGAGCTCATAGCTT
CAAAATGTTTCTACTCCTTTTTTACTCTTCCAGATTTTCTCGGACTCCGCGCATCGCCGTACCACTTCAA
AACACCCAAGCACAGCATACTAAATTTCCCCTCTTTCTTCCTCTAGGGTGTCGTTAATTACCCGTACTAA
AGGTTTGGAAAAGAAAAAAGAGACCGCCTCGTTTCTTTTTCTTCGTCGAAAAAGGCAATAAAAATTTTTA
TCACGTTTCTTTTTCTTGAAAATTTTTTTTTTGATTTTTTTCTCTTTCGATGACCTCCCATTGATATTTA
AGTTAATAAACGGTCTTCAATTTCTCAAGTTTCAGTTTCATTTTTCTTGTTCTATTACAACTTTTTTTAC
TTCTTGCTCATTAGAAAGAAAGCATAGCAATCTAATCTAAGTTTTCTAGAACTAGTATGGGTGGTCACCA
CCATCACCACCACGGTGGTCATATGGCTAGTGAAACTTTTGAATTTCAAGCTGAAATTACTCAGTTGATG
AGTTTGATCATCAACACCGTCTATTCTAACAAGGAAATTTTCTTGAGAGAACTGATATCTAATGCCTCGG
ATGCGTTGGATAAAATTAGATACAAATCTTTGTCTGATCCAAAGCAATTGGAAACAGAACCAGATCTCTT
TATTAGAATCACTCCAAAGCCAGAGCAAAAAGTTTTGGAAATCAGAGATTCTGGTATTGGTATGACCAAG
GCTGAATTGATTAATAACTTGGGTACCATTGCCAAGTCTGGTACCAAAGCCTTCATGGAAGCTCTATCTG
CTGGTGCCGATGTATCCATGATTGGTCAATTCGGTGTTGGTTTTTACTCTTTATTCTTAGTTGCCGACAG
AGTTCAGGTTATTTCAAAGAGCAACGACGACGAACAATACATCTGGGAATCCAACGCTGGTGGTTCTTTC
ACTGTTACTCTAGACGAAGTTAATGAAAGAATTGGTAGGGGTACCATCTTGAGGTTATTCTTGAAAGATG
ACCAATTGGAGTACTTGGAAGAAAAGAGAATAAAGGAAGTTATCAAGAGACATTCTGAGTTCGTGGCCTA
CCCAATCCAATTAGTCGTCACCAAGGAAGTTGAAAAGGAAGTTCCAATTCCAGAAGAAGAAAAGAAAGAC
GAGGAAAAGAAGGATGAGGAAAAGAAGGATGAAGACGACAAGAAACCAAAACTCGAGGAAGTCGATGAAG
AAGAGGAAAAGAAGCCAAAGACGAAAAAAGTTAAAGAAGAAGTTCAAGAGATAGAAGAACTAAACAAG
[771 nt withheld, positions 4059-4829]
TTGGAAGAAACTGACGAAGAAAAAGCTGAAAGAGAGAAGGAGATCAAAGAATATGAACCATTGACCAAAG
CTTTGAAAGAAATTTTGGGTGACCAAGTGGAGAAAGTTGTTGTTTCTTACAAATTGTTGGATGCCCCAGC
TGCTATCAGAACTGGTCAATTTGGTTGGTCTGCTAACATGGAAAGAATCATGAAGGCTCAAGCCTTGAGA
GACTCTTCCATGTCCTCCTACATGTCTTCCAAGAAGACTTTCGAAATTTCTCCAAAATCTCCAATTATCA
AGGAATTGAAAAAGAGAGTTGACGAAGGTGGTGCTCAAGACAAGACTGTCAAGGACTTGACTAAGTTATT
ATATGAAACTGCTTTGTTGACTTCCGGCTTCAGTTTGGACGAACCAACTTCCTTTGCATCAAGAATTAAC
AGATTGATCTCTTTAGGCCTGAACATTGATGAGGATGAAGAAACAGAGACTGCTCCAGAAGCATCCACCG
CAGCTCCGGTTGAAGAGGTTCCAGCTGACACCGAAATGGAAGAGGTAGATTAATGGATCCTGGTCAATCC
GATGCAGGTACCCAATTCGCCCTATAGTGAGTCGTATTACGCGCGCTCACTGGCCGTCGTTTTACAACGT
CGTGACTGGGAAAACCCTGGCGTTACCCAACTTAATCGCCTTGCAGCACATCCCCCTTTCGCCAGCTGGC
GTAATAGCGAAGAGGCCCGCACCGATCGCCCTTCCCAACAGTTGCGCAGCCTGAATGGCGAATGGCGCG
[124 nt withheld, positions 5599-5722]
C
[91 nt withheld, positions 5724-5814]
A
[49 nt withheld, positions 5816-5864]
CCTTTGACGTTGGAGTCCACGTTCTTT
[37 nt withheld, positions 5892-5928]
ACCCTATCTCGGTCTATTCTTTTGATTTATAAGGGATTTTGCCGATTTCGGCCTATTGGTTAAAAAATGA
GCTGATTTAACAAAAATTTAACGCGAATTTTAACAAAATATTAACGTTTACAATTTCCTGATGCGGTATT
TTCTCCTTACGCATCTGTGCGGTATTTCACACCGCATAGGCAAGTGCACAAACAATACTTAAATAAATAC
TACTCAGTAATAACCTATTTCTTAGCATTTTTGACGAAATTTGCTATTTTGTTAGAGTCTTTTACACCAT
TTGTCTCCACACCTCCGCTTACATCAACACCAATAACGCCATTTAATCTAAGCGCATCACCAACATTTTC
TGGCGTCAGTCCACCAGCTAACATAAAATGTAAGCTTTCGGGGCTCTCTTGCCTTCCAACCCAGTCAGAA
ATCGAGTTCCAATCCAAAAGTTCACCTGTCCCACCTGCTTCTGAATCAAACAAGGGAATAAACGAATGAG
GTTTCTGTGAAGCTGCACTGAGTAGTATGTTGCAGTCTTTTGGAAATACGAGTCTTTTAATAACTGGCAA
ACCGAGGAACTCTTGGTATTCTTGCCACGACTCATCTCCATGCAGTTGGACGATATCAATGCCGTAATCA
TTGACCAGAGCCAAAACATCCTCCTTAGGTTGATTACGAAACACGCCAACCAAGTATTTCGGAGTGCCTG
AACTATTTTTATATGCTTTTACAAGACTTGAAATTTTCCTTGCAATAACCGGGTCAATTGTTCTCTTTCT
ATTGGGCACACATATAATACCCAGCAAGTCAGCATCGGAATCTAGAGCACATTCTGCGGCCTCTGTGCTC
TGCAAGCCGCAAACTTTCACCAATGGACCAGAACTACCTGTGAAATTAATAACAGACATACTCCAAGCTG
CCTTTGTGTGCTTAATCACGTATACTCACGTGCTCAATAGTCACCAATGCCCTCCCTCTTGGCCCTCTCC
TTTTCTTTTTTCGACCGAATTAATTCTTAATCGGCAAAAAAAGAAAAGCTCCGGATCAAGATTGTACGTA
AGGTGACAAGCTATTTTTCAATAAAGAATATCTTCCACTACTGCCATCTGGCGTCATAACTGCAAAGTAC
ACATATATTACGATGCTGTCTATTAAATGCTTCCTATATTATATATATAGTAATGTCGTTTATGGTGCAC
TCTCAGTACAATCTGCTCTGATGCCGCATAGTTAAGCCAGCCCCGACACCCGCCAACACCCGCTGACGCG
CCCTGACGGGCTTGTCTGCTCCCGGCATCCGCTTACAGACAAGCTGTGACCGTCTCCGGGAGCTGCATGT
GTCAGAGGTTTTCACCGTCATCACCGAAACGCGCGA
