>Addgene plasmid #61714 | p414TEF_Hsp82_noTER | addgene partial sequence | sequence record 103212 | TEF_seq 5'-ggtcttcaatttctcaagtttc-3'
GCATAGCAATCTAATCTAAGTTTTCTAGAACTAGTATGGGTGGTCACCACCATCACCACCACGGTGGTCA
TATGGCTAGTGAAACTTTTGAATTTCAAGCTGAAATTACTCAGTTGATGAGTTTGATCATCAACACCGTC
TATTCTAACAAGGAAATTTTCTTGAGAGAACTGATATCTAATGCCTCGGATGCGTTGGATAAAATTAGAT
ACAAATCTTTGTCTGATCCAAAGCAATTGGAAACAGAACCAGATCTCTTTATTAGAATCACTCCAAAGCC
AGAGCAAAAAGTTTTGGAAATCAGAGATTCTGGTATTGGTATGACCAAGGCTGAATTGATTAATAACTTG
GGTACCATTGCCAAGTCTGGTACCAAAGCCTTCATGGAAGCTCTATCTGCTGGTGCCGATGTATCCATGA
TTGGTCAATTCGGTGTTGGTTTTTACTCTTTATTCTTAGTTGCCGACAGAGTTCAGGTTATTTCAAAGAG
CAACGACGACGAACAATACATCTGGGAATCCAACGCTGGTGGTTCTTTCACTGTTACTCTAGACGAAGTT
AATGAAAGAATTGGTAGGGGTACCATCTTGAGGTTATTCTTGAAAGATGACCAATTGGAGTACTTGGAAG
A
