>Addgene plasmid #61714 | p414TEF_Hsp82_noTER | addgene partial sequence | sequence record 103213 | M13pUC-Fwd 5'-CCCAGTCACGACGTTGTAAAACG-3'
ACGACTCACTATAGGGCGAATTGGGTACCTGCATCGGATTGACCAGGATCCATTAATCTACCTCTTCCAT
TTCGGTGTCAGCTGGAACCTCTTCAACCGGAGCTGCGGTGGATGCTTCTGGAGCAGTCTCTGTTTCTTCA
TCCTCATCAATGTTCAGGCCTAAAGAGATCAATCTGTTAATTCTTGATGCAAAGGAAGTTGGTTCGTCCA
AACTGAAGCCGGAAGTCAACAAAGCAGTTTCATATAATAACTTAGTCAAGTCCTTGACAGTCTTGTCTTG
AGCACCACCTTCGTCAACTCTCTTTTTCAATTCCTTGATAATTGGAGATTTTGGAGAAATTTCGAAAGTC
TTCTTGGAAGACATGTAGGAGGACATGGAAGAGTCTCTCAAGGCTTGAGCCTTCATGATTCTTTCCATGT
TAGCAGACCAACCAAATTGACCAGTTCTGATAGCAGCTGGGGCATCCAACAATTTGTAAGAAACAACAAC
TTTCTCCACTTGGTCACCCAAAATTTCTTTCAAAGCTTTGGTCAATGGTTCATATTCTTTGATCTCCTTC
TCTCTTTCAGCTTTTTCTTCG
